>Addgene plasmid #222099 | pETSUMO2_Vitiosangium-bGSDM-thrombin | addgene full sequence | sequence record 437094 | Addgene NGS Result
AATTCGTTGCTTTTAATCACCTGGGTAATAACATACAGGCGACCATTACCTAACACATACTGTTTCAGAA
CCGGATTATCTGCATCAACTTCGGCCATTTTCAGAAACTGACCAACTGCCAGCGGTTCAACGCTATCGGC
CAGAACATTGCTAAATTCAAAACGCACTTTACGTGCCTGATTATACTGTGCTTCAATACCTGCACCGGCA
CCAAACTGTGCCAGAACGCTTTTCAGAATGTTGATGCCAATGCTAAAGCTCAGATTTTCGGTTTTCTGAC
CATTAATACCTGCTGCTGCCTGATCACGGGTAATTGCAGGCGGTTCGCTCGGAGGCTGGGTAATCAGTTT
TTCCAGGCTACCCAGATATTCAACGGTGCCACGCTGCTGACCCAGCAGATGCAGCGGCTGAATACCTTCA
CGAGGCAGACGAACAACGTTATAACCCAGACGTTTCAGATAGGTAATTGCCGGATCGCTACACAGACCGG
ATCCACCCGTCTGCTGTTGAAACACATCAATTGTATCTTCATCCTCCATTTCCAACTGTGCAGGTGTGTC
TGTTTCATTGATTGGTTGCCCGTCAAATCGGAATCTGATCTGCCTCATTGACAATCCCTGTCGTTCACAA
TAGGCTTTCATTAGTTTACTAAGTGGTGTATGCCTCTTAATCTTAAACTGCACCACAGAACCATCCTGCC
CCGCCACCTTCAAATTAATATGATCGTTGTTCTCAGTCTTGACTCCTGAACCATGGTGATGGTGATGGTG
AGAAGAACCCATATGTATATCTCCTTCTTAAAGTTAAACAAAAGAGCTCTCTAGAGGGGAATTGTTATCC
GCTCACAATTCCCCTATAGTGAGTCGTATTAATTTCGCGGGATCGAGATCTCGATCCTCTACGCCGGACG
CATCGTGGCCGGCATCACCGGCGCCACAGGTGCGGTTGCTGGCGCCTATATCGCCGACATCACCGATGGG
GAAGATCGGGCTCGCCACTTCGGGCTCATGAGCGCTTGTTTCGGCGTGGGTATGGTGGCAGGCCCCGTGG
CCGGGGGACTGTTGGGCGCCATCTCCTTGCATGCACCATTCCTTGCGGCGGCGGTGCTCAACGGCCTCAA
CCTACTACTGGGCTGCTTCCTAATGCAGGAGTCGCATAAGGGAGAGCGTCGAGATCCCGGACACCATCGA
ATGGCGCAAAACCTTTCGCGGTATGGCATGATAGCGCCCGGAAGAGAGTCAATTCAGGGTGGTGAATGTG
AAACCAGTAACGTTATACGATGTCGCAGAGTATGCCGGTGTCTCTTATCAGACCGTTTCCCGCGTGGTGA
ACCAGGCCAGCCACGTTTCTGCGAAAACGCGGGAAAAAGTGGAAGCGGCGATGGCGGAGCTGAATTACAT
TCCCAACCGCGTGGCACAACAACTGGCGGGCAAACAGTCGTTGCTGATTGGCGTTGCCACCTCCAGTCTG
GCCCTGCACGCGCCGTCGCAAATTGTCGCGGCGATTAAATCTCGCGCCGATCAACTGGGTGCCAGCGTGG
TGGTGTCGATGGTAGAACGAAGCGGCGTCGAAGCCTGTAAAGCGGCGGTGCACAATCTTCTCGCGCAACG
CGTCAGTGGGCTGATCATTAACTATCCGCTGGATGACCAGGATGCCATTGCTGTGGAAGCTGCCTGCACT
AATGTTCCGGCGTTATTTCTTGATGTCTCTGACCAGACACCCATCAACAGTATTATTTTCTCCCATGAAG
ACGGTACGCGACTGGGCGTGGAGCATCTGGTCGCATTGGGTCACCAGCAAATCGCGCTGTTAGCGGGCCC
ATTAAGTTCTGTCTCGGCGCGTCTGCGTCTGGCTGGCTGGCATAAATATCTCACTCGCAATCAAATTCAG
CCGATAGCGGAACGGGAAGGCGACTGGAGTGCCATGTCCGGTTTTCAACAAACCATGCAAATGCTGAATG
AGGGCATCGTTCCCACTGCGATGCTGGTTGCCAACGATCAGATGGCGCTGGGCGCAATGCGCGCCATTAC
CGAGTCCGGGCTGCGCGTTGGTGCGGATATCTCGGTAGTGGGATACGACGATACCGAAGACAGCTCATGT
TATATCCCGCCGTTAACCACCATCAAACAGGATTTTCGCCTGCTGGGGCAAACCAGCGTGGACCGCTTGC
TGCAACTCTCTCAGGGCCAGGCGGTGAAGGGCAATCAGCTGTTGCCCGTCTCACTGGTGAAAAGAAAAAC
CACCCTGGCGCCCAATACGCAAACCGCCTCTCCCCGCGCGTTGGCCGATTCATTAATGCAGCTGGCACGA
CAGTTTCCCGACTGGAAAGCGGGCAGTGAGCGCAACGCAATTAATGTAAGTTAGCTCACTCATTAGGCAC
CGGGATCTCGACCGATGCCCTTGAGAGCCTTCAACCCAGTCAGCTCCTTCCGGTGGGCGCGGGGCATGAC
TATCGTCGCCGCACTTATGACTGTCTTCTTTATCATGCAACTCGTAGGACAGGTGCCGGCAGCGCTCTGG
GTCATTTTCGGCGAGGACCGCTTTCGCTGGAGCGCGACGATGATCGGCCTGTCGCTTGCGGTATTCGGAA
TCTTGCACGCCCTCGCTCAAGCCTTCGTCACTGGTCCCGCCACCAAACGTTTCGGCGAGAAGCAGGCCAT
TATCGCCGGCATGGCGGCCGACGCGCTGGGCTACGTCTTGCTGGCGTTCGCGACGCGAGGCTGGATGGCC
TTCCCCATTATGATTCTTCTCGCTTCCGGCGGCATCGGGATGCCCGCGTTGCAGGCCATGCTGTCCAGGC
AGGTAGATGACGACCATCAGGGACAGCTTCAAGGATCGCTCGCGGCTCTTACCAGCCTAACTTCGATCAT
TGGACCGCTGATCGTCACGGCGATTTATGCCGCCTCGGCGAGCACATGGAACGGGTTGGCATGGATTGTA
GGCGCCGCCCTATACCTTGTCTGCCTCCCCGCGTTGCGTCGCGGTGCATGGAGCCGGGCCACCTCGACCT
GAATGGAAGCCGGCGGCACCTCGCTAACGGATTCACCACTCCAAGAATTGGAGCCAATCAATTCTTGCGG
AGAACTGTGAATGCGCAAACCAACCCTTGGCAGAACATATCCATCGCGTCCGCCATCTCCAGCAGCCGCA
CGCGGCGCATCTCGGGCAGCGTTGGGTCCTGGCCACGGGTGCGCATGATCGTGCTCCTGTCGTTGAGGAC
CCGGCTAGGCTGGCGGGGTTGCCTTACTGGTTAGCAGAATGAATCACCGATACGCGAGCGAACGTGAAGC
GACTGCTGCTGCAAAACGTCTGCGACCTGAGCAACAACATGAATGGTCTTCGGTTTCCGTGTTTCGTAAA
GTCTGGAAACGCGGAAGTCAGCGCCCTGCACCATTATGTTCCGGATCTGCATCGCAGGATGCTGCTGGCT
ACCCTGTGGAACACCTACATCTGTATTAACGAAGCGCTGGCATTGACCCTGAGTGATTTTTCTCTGGTCC
CGCCGCATCCATACCGCCAGTTGTTTACCCTCACAACGTTCCAGTAACCGGGCATGTTCATCATCAGTAA
CCCGTATCGTGAGCATCCTCTCTCGTTTCATCGGTATCATTACCCCCATGAACAGAAATCCCCCTTACAC
GGAGGCATCAGTGACCAAACAGGAAAAAACCGCCCTTAACATGGCCCGCTTTATCAGAAGCCAGACATTA
ACGCTTCTGGAGAAACTCAACGAGCTGGACGCGGATGAACAGGCAGACATCTGTGAATCGCTTCACGACC
ACGCTGATGAGCTTTACCGCAGCTGCCTCGCGCGTTTCGGTGATGACGGTGAAAACCTCTGACACATGCA
GCTCCCGGAGACGGTCACAGCTTGTCTGTAAGCGGATGCCGGGAGCAGACAAGCCCGTCAGGGCGCGTCA
GCGGGTGTTGGCGGGTGTCGGGGCGCAGCCATGACCCAGTCACGTAGCGATAGCGGAGTGTATACTGGCT
TAACTATGCGGCATCAGAGCAGATTGTACTGAGAGTGCACCATTGCGGTGTGAAATACCGCACAGATGCG
TAAGGAGAAAATACCGCATCAGGCGCTCTTCCGCTTCCTCGCTCACTGACTCGCTGCGCTCGGTCGTTCG
GCTGCGGCGAGCGGTATCAGCTCACTCAAAGGCGGTAATACGGTTATCCACAGAATCAGGGGATAACGCA
GGAAAGAACATGTGAGCAAAAGGCCAGCAAAAGGCCAGGAACCGTAAAAAGGCCGCGTTGCTGGCGTTTT
TCCATAGGCTCCGCCCCCCTGACGAGCATCACAAAAATCGACGCTCAAGTCAGAGGTGGCGAAACCCGAC
AGGACTATAAAGATACCAGGCGTTTCCCCCTGGAAGCTCCCTCGTGCGCTCTCCTGTTCCGACCCTGCCG
CTTACCGGATACCTGTCCGCCTTTCTCCCTTCGGGAAGCGTGGCGCTTTCTCATAGCTCACGCTGTAGGT
ATCTCAGTTCGGTGTAGGTCGTTCGCTCCAAGCTGGGCTGTGTGCACGAACCCCCCGTTCAGCCCGACCG
CTGCGCCTTATCCGGTAACTATCGTCTTGAGTCCAACCCGGTAAGACACGACTTATCGCCACTGGCAGCA
GCCACTGGTAACAGGATTAGCAGAGCGAGGTATGTAGGCGGTGCTACAGAGTTCTTGAAGTGGTGGCCTA
ACTACGGCTACACTAGAAGGACAGTATTTGGTATCTGCGCTCTGCTGAAGCCAGTTACCTTCGGAAAAAG
AGTTGGTAGCTCTTGATCCGGCAAACAAACCACCGCTGGTAGCGGTGGTTTTTTTGTTTGCAAGCAGCAG
ATTACGCGCAGAAAAAAAGGATCTCAAGAAGATCCTTTGATCTTTTCTACGGGGTCTGACGCTCAGTGGA
ACGAAAACTCACGTTAAGGGATTTTGGTCATGAGATTATCAAAAAGGATCTTCACCTAGATCCTTTTAAA
TTAAAAATGAAGTTTTAAATCAATCTAAAGTATATATGAGTAAACTTGGTCTGACAGTTACCAATGCTTA
ATCAGTGAGGCACCTATCTCAGCGATCTGTCTATTTCGTTCATCCATAGTTGCCTGACTCCCCGTCGTGT
AGATAACTACGATACGGGAGGGCTTACCATCTGGCCCCAGTGCTGCAATGATACCGCGAGACCCACGCTC
ACCGGCTCCAGATTTATCAGCAATAAACCAGCCAGCCGGAAGGGCCGAGCGCAGAAGTGGTCCTGCAACT
TTATCCGCCTCCATCCAGTCTATTAATTGTTGCCGGGAAGCTAGAGTAAGTAGTTCGCCAGTTAATAGTT
TGCGCAACGTTGTTGCCATTGCTGCAGGCATCGTGGTGTCACGCTCGTCGTTTGGTATGGCTTCATTCAG
CTCCGGTTCCCAACGATCAAGGCGAGTTACATGATCCCCCATGTTGTGCAAAAAAGCGGTTAGCTCCTTC
GGTCCTCCGATCGTTGTCAGAAGTAAGTTGGCCGCAGTGTTATCACTCATGGTTATGGCAGCACTGCATA
ATTCTCTTACTGTCATGCCATCCGTAAGATGCTTTTCTGTGACTGGTGAGTACTCAACCAAGTCATTCTG
AGAATAGTGTATGCGGCGACCGAGTTGCTCTTGCCCGGCGTCAACACGGGATAATACCGCGCCACATAGC
AGAACTTTAAAAGTGCTCATCATTGGAAAACGTTCTTCGGGGCGAAAACTCTCAAGGATCTTACCGCTGT
TGAGATCCAGTTCGATGTAACCCACTCGTGCACCCAACTGATCTTCAGCATCTTTTACTTTCACCAGCGT
TTCTGGGTGAGCAAAAACAGGAAGGCAAAATGCCGCAAAAAAGGGAATAAGGGCGACACGGAAATGTTGA
ATACTCATACTCTTCCTTTTTCAATATTATTGAAGCATTTATCAGGGTTATTGTCTCATGAGCGGATACA
TATTTGAATGTATTTAGAAAAATAAACAAATAGGGGTTCCGCGCACATTTCCCCGAAAAGTGCCACCTGA
CGTCTAAGAAACCATTATTATCATGACATTAACCTATAAAAATAGGCGTATCACGAGGCCCTTTCGTCTT
CAAGAATTCTCATGTTTGACAGCTTATCATCGATAAGCTTTAATGCGGTAGTTTATCACAGTTAAATTGC
TAACGCAGTCAGGCACCGTGTATGAAATCTAACAATGCACTCATCGTCATCCTCGGCACCGTCACCCTGG
ATGCTGTAGGCATAGGCTTGGTTATGCCGGTACTGCCGGGCCTCTTGCGGGATATCCGGATATAGTTCCT
CCTTTCAGCAAAAAACCCCTCAAGACCCGTTTAGAGGCCCCAAGGGGTTATGCTAGTTATTGCTCAGCGG
TGGCAGCAGCCAACTCAGCTTCCTTTCGGGCTTTGTTAGCAGCGGCCGCTTATCAAAAACCTTCCAGATC
CAGCAGACCACCTTCATCCAGCAGTGCGCTATCGCTCGGCATAACACCACCGGCTGCATCCAGTGCGCTT
GCACGCGGAACCAGCTGGCTTGCAAACAGGGTAATTTCGCCGTTTTTCACACCAATTTCAAAGCATTTGA
AGCCAAACACCAGCTGTTTTTCACCTTTATAGGTAACGGTGCTCTGGCTGCTAACGCTTGCTTCAACTTT
CAGTTTACCACCAACAACTTTCTGAATTTCCGGAACATCCAGCTGAATGCTACCACCACCTGATTTTTCG
GCTGCAACGGTA
Features (pLannotate 1.2.2; 20 found; start..end, strand, type, name):
    496..747     -  CDS            SUMO2 (fragment): human small ubiquitin-related modifier 2
    753..770     -  CDS            6xHis: 6xHis affinity tag
    790..812     -  RBS            RBS: efficient ribosome binding site from bacteriophage T7 gene 10 (Olins and Rangwala, 1989)
    828..852     -  protein_bind   lac operator: The lac repressor binds to the lac operator to inhibit transcription in E. coli. This inhibition can be relieved by adding lactose or isopropyl-β-D-thiogalactopyranoside (IPTG). lac repressor encoded by lacI
    853..871     -  promoter       T7 promoter: promoter for bacteriophage T7 RNA polymerase
    893..1172    +  CDS            TcR (fragment): tetracycline efflux protein; tet; confers resistance to tetracycline
   1180..1257    +  promoter       lacI promoter: lacI
   1258..2339    +  CDS            lacI: lac repressor; lacI; The lac repressor binds to the lac operator to inhibit transcription in E. coli. This inhibition can be relieved by adding lactose or isopropyl-β-D-thiogalactopyranoside (IPTG).
   2352..2373    +  protein_bind   CAP binding site: CAP binding activates transcription in the presence of cAMP. E. coli catabolite activator protein
   2388..3012    +  CDS            TcR (fragment): tetracycline efflux protein; tet; confers resistance to tetracycline
   3254..3634    -  CDS            YPB1_ECOLX: Protein predicted: Swiss-Prot protein existence level 4. From Escherichia coli.
   3651..3842    +  CDS            rop: Rop protein, which maintains plasmids at low copy number; rop
   3944..4083    +  misc_feature   bom: basis of mobility region from pBR322
   4269..4857    -  rep_origin     ori: high-copy-number ColE1/pMB1/pBR322/pUC origin of replication
   5028..5888    -  CDS            AmpR: β-lactamase; bla; confers resistance to ampicillin, carbenicillin, and related antibiotics
   5889..5993    -  promoter       AmpR promoter: bla
   6106..6134    +  promoter       tet promoter: E. coli promoter for tetracycline efflux protein gene
   6182..6286    +  CDS            TcR (fragment): tetracycline efflux protein; tet; confers resistance to tetracycline
   6309..6356    -  terminator     T7 terminator: transcription terminator for bacteriophage T7 RNA polymerase
   6364..6414    -  CDS            SET1 (fragment): solubility-enhancement tag derived from T7 phage gene 10B
