[The description below was written by a language model from this plasmid's Addgene catalogue record and pLannotate feature annotations shown in this document.]
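Description:
pETSUMO2_Vitiosangium-bGSDM-thrombin is a bacterial expression plasmid of about 6.7 kb, built on the pETSUMO2 backbone for T7-driven production of an engineered bacterial gasdermin in E. coli. The backbone is a pBR322-type pET vector. It carries a ColE1/pMB1 origin together with the rop gene and bom region, consistent with the low copy number listed, and a β-lactamase gene for ampicillin selection. Several fragments of the tetracycline resistance gene and its promoter are annotated, but these appear to be interrupted pBR322 remnants rather than a functional marker. A lacI gene under its own promoter supplies the repressor that binds the lac operator next to the T7 promoter. Expression is therefore held off until induction with IPTG in a host that provides T7 RNA polymerase.

The expression cassette lies on the reverse strand and runs from the T7 promoter and lac operator through the T7 gene 10 ribosome binding site, a 6xHis tag and human SUMO2. The insert follows, ending at a T7 terminator. The 795 bp gasdermin ORF from Vitiosangium sp. GDMCC 1.1324 was inserted by Gibson cloning and is not annotated in the feature table, though it fits the unannotated span between SUMO2 and the terminator region. Its initiator methionine is deleted, so removal of the His-SUMO2 tag leaves a single serine scar at the N terminus. Residues P234–M239 are replaced by a thrombin recognition site, which lets the purified protein be cleaved and activated on demand. The construct is intended for recombinant expression and affinity purification of this gasdermin, with protease-controlled activation, and its associated publication concerns bacterial gasdermin pore structure and assembly.
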