Addgene plasmid #222099: pETSUMO2_Vitiosangium-bGSDM-thrombin
Purpose: For expression of a mutant bacterial gasdermin (bGSDM) encoded by a Vitiosangium species with a thrombin protease cleavage site for controlled activation.
Depositing lab: Philip Kranzusch. Depositing organization: Dana-Farber Cancer Institute. Publication: Structure and assembly of a bacterial gasdermin pore. Johnson AG, Mayer ML, Schaefer SL, McNamara-Bordewick NK, Hummer G, Kranzusch PJ. Nature. 2024 Apr;628(8008):657-663. doi: 10.1038/s41586-024-07216-3. Epub 2024 Mar 20. PubMed 38509367.
Backbone
  Vector backbone: pETSUMO2
  Total vector size (bp): 6736
  Vector type: Bacterial Expression
Growth in bacteria
  Bacterial resistance: Ampicillin, 100 μg/mL
  Growth temperature: 37°C
  Growth strain: Top10
  Copy number: Low Copy
Gene/Insert
  Gene/Insert name: Vitiosangium-bGSDM-thrombin ORF
  Species: Vitiosangium sp. GDMCC 1.1324
  Insert size (bp): 795
  Mutation: N-terminal methionine deleted and replaced by single serine scar after SUMO2 tag cleavage. Thrombin protease site replacing residues P234–M239.
  GenBank ID: WP_108071778.1
  Promoter: T7
  Tag / fusion protein: 6xHis-SUMO2 (N terminal on backbone)
  Cloning method: Gibson Cloning
  Sequencing primers: 5′ GACGGGCAACCAATCAATGAAACAG; 3′ TATGCTAGTTATTGCTCAGCGGTG
Terms and licenses: Academic/Nonprofit Terms; Industry Terms: Not Available to Industry
How to cite: pETSUMO2_Vitiosangium-bGSDM-thrombin was a gift from Philip Kranzusch (Addgene plasmid # 222099 ; http://n2t.net/addgene:222099 ; RRID:Addgene_222099)
